>Addgene plasmid #104894 | pICH47742:PtFCP:Cas9YFP | depositor full sequence | sequence record 198772 | pICH47742:PtFCP:Cas9YFP sequence 9731 bps
GTGGGGCCCACTGCATCCACCCCAGTACATTAAAAACGTCCGCAATGTGTTATTAAGTTGTCTAAGCGTC
AATTTGTTTACACCACAATATATCCTGCCACCAGCCAGCCAACAGCTCCCCGACCGGCAGCTCGGCACAA
AATCACCACTCGATACAGGCAGCCCATCAGTCAGATCAGGATCTCCTTTGCGACGCTCACCGGGCTGGTT
GCCCTCGCCGCTGGGCTGGCGGCCGTCTATGGCCCTGCAAACGCGCCAGAAACGCCGTCGAAGCCGTGTG
CGAGACACCGCGGCCGCCGGCGTTGTGGATACCTCGCGGAAAACTTGGCCCTCACTGACAGATGAGGGGC
GGACGTTGACACTTGAGGGGCCGACTCACCCGGCGCGGCGTTGACAGATGAGGGGCAGGCTCGATTTCGG
CCGGCGACGTGGAGCTGGCCAGCCTCGCAAATCGGCGAAAACGCCTGATTTTACGCGAGTTTCCCACAGA
TGATGTGGACAAGCCTGGGGATAAGTGCCCTGCGGTATTGACACTTGAGGGGCGCGACTACTGACAGATG
AGGGGCGCGATCCTTGACACTTGAGGGGCAGAGTGCTGACAGATGAGGGGCGCACCTATTGACATTTGAG
GGGCTGTCCACAGGCAGAAAATCCAGCATTTGCAAGGGTTTCCGCCCGTTTTTCGGCCACCGCTAACCTG
TCTTTTAACCTGCTTTTAAACCAATATTTATAAACCTTGTTTTTAACCAGGGCTGCGCCCTGTGCGCGTG
ACCGCGCACGCCGAAGGGGGGTGCCCCCCCTTCTCGAACCCTCCCGGCCCGCTAACGCGGGCCTCCCATC
CCCCCAGGGGCTGCGCCCCTCGGCCGCGAACGGCCTCACCCCAAAAATGGCAGCGCTGGCCAATTCGTGC
GCGGAACCCCTATTTGTTTATTTTTCTAAATACATTCAAATATGTATCCGCTCATGAGACAATAACCCTG
ATAAATGCTTCAATAATATTGAAAAAGGAAGAGTATGAGTATTCAACATTTCCGTGTCGCCCTTATTCCC
TTTTTTGCGGCATTTTGCCTTCCTGTTTTTGCTCACCCAGAAACGCTGGTGAAAGTAAAAGATGCTGAAG
ATCAGTTGGGTGCACGAGTGGGTTACATCGAACTGGATCTCAACAGCGGTAAGATCCTTGAGAGTTTTCG
CCCCGAAGAACGTTTTCCAATGATGAGCACTTTTAAAGTTCTGCTATGTGGCGCGGTATTATCCCGTATT
GACGCCGGGCAAGAGCAACTCGGTCGCCGCATACACTATTCTCAGAATGACTTGGTTGAGTACTCACCAG
TCACAGAAAAGCATCTTACGGATGGCATGACAGTAAGAGAATTATGCAGTGCTGCCATAACCATGAGTGA
TAACACTGCGGCCAACTTACTTCTGACAACGATCGGAGGACCGAAGGAGCTAACCGCTTTTTTGCACAAC
ATGGGGGATCATGTAACTCGCCTTGATCGTTGGGAACCGGAGCTGAATGAAGCCATACCAAACGACGAGC
GTGACACCACGATGCCTGTAGCAATGGCAACAACGTTGCGCAAACTATTAACTGGCGAACTACTTACTCT
AGCTTCCCGGCAACAATTAATAGACTGGATGGAGGCGGATAAAGTTGCAGGACCACTTCTGCGCTCGGCC
CTTCCGGCTGGCTGGTTTATTGCTGATAAATCTGGAGCCGGTGAGCGTGGTTCTCGCGGTATCATTGCAG
CACTGGGGCCAGATGGTAAGCCCTCCCGTATCGTAGTTATCTACACGACGGGGAGTCAGGCAACTATGGA
TGAACGAAATAGACAGATCGCTGAGATAGGTGCCTCACTGATTAAGCATTGGTAACTGTCAGACCAAGTT
TACTCATATATACTTTAGATTGATTTAAAACTTCATTTTTAATTTAAAAGGATCTAGGTGAAGATCCTTT
TTGATAATCTCATGACCAAAATCCCTTAACGTGAGTTTTCGTTCCACTGAGCGTCAGACCCCGTAGAAAA
GATCAAAGGATCTTCTTGAGATCCTTTTTTTCTGCGCGTAATCTGCTGCTTGCAAACAAAAAAACCACCG
CTACCAGCGGTGGTTTGTTTGCCGGATCAAGAGCTACCAACTCTTTTTCCGAAGGTAACTGGCTTCAGCA
GAGCGCAGATACCAAATACTGTCCTTCTAGTGTAGCCGTAGTTAGGCCACCACTTCAAGAACTCTGTAGC
ACCGCCTACATACCTCGCTCTGCTAATCCTGTTACCAGTGGCTGCTGCCAGTGGCGATAAGTCGTGTCTT
ACCGGGTTGGACTCAAGACGATAGTTACCGGATAAGGCGCAGCGGTCGGGCTGAACGGGGGGTTCGTGCA
CACAGCCCAGCTTGGAGCGAACGACCTACACCGAACTGAGATACCTACAGCGTGAGCTATGAGAAAGCGC
CACGCTTCCCGAAGGGAGAAAGGCGGACAGGTATCCGGTAAGCGGCAGGGTCGGAACAGGAGAGCGCACG
AGGGAGCTTCCAGGGGGAAACGCCTGGTATCTTTATAGTCCTGTCGGGTTTCGCCACCTCTGACTTGAGC
GTCGATTTTTGTGATGCTCGTCAGGGGGGCGGAGCCTATGGAAAAACGCCAGCAACGCGGCCTTTTTACG
GTTCCTGGCAGATCCTAGATGTGGCGCAACGATGCCGGCGACAAGCAGGAGCGCACCGACTTCTTCCGCA
TCAAGTGTTTTGGCTCTCAGGCCGAGGCCCACGGCAAGTATTTGGGCAAGGGGTCGCTGGTATTCGTGCA
GGGCAAGATTCGGAATACCAAGTACGAGAAGGACGGCCAGACGGTCTACGGGACCGACTTCATTGCCGAT
AAGGTGGATTATCTGGACACCAAGGCACCAGGCGGGTCAAATCAGGAATAAGGGCACATTGCCCCGGCGT
GAGTCGGGGCAATCCCGCAAGGAGGGTGAATGAATCGGACGTTTGACCGGAAGGCATACAGGCAAGAACT
GATCGACGCGGGGTTTTCCGCCGAGGATGCCGAAACCATCGCAAGCCGCACCGTCATGCGTGCGCCCCGC
GAAACCTTCCAGTCCGTCGGCTCGATGGTCCAGCAAGCTACGGCCAAGATCGAGCGCGACAGCGTGCAAC
TGGCTCCCCCTGCCCTGCCCGCGCCATCGGCCGCCGTGGAGCGTTCGCGTCGTCTTGAACAGGAGGCGGC
AGGTTTGGCGAAGTCGATGACCATCGACACGCGAGGAACTATGACGACCAAGAAGCGAAAAACCGCCGGC
GAGGACCTGGCAAAACAGGTCAGCGAGGCCAAGCAGGCCGCGTTGCTGAAACACACGAAGCAGCAGATCA
AGGAAATGCAGCTTTCCTTGTTCGATATTGCGCCGTGGCCGGACACGATGCGAGCGATGCCAAACGACAC
GGCCCGCTCTGCCCTGTTCACCACGCGCAACAAGAAAATCCCGCGCGAGGCGCTGCAAAACAAGGTCATT
TTCCACGTCAACAAGGACGTGAAGATCACCTACACCGGCGTCGAGCTGCGGGCCGACGATGACGAACTGG
TGTGGCAGCAGGTGTTGGAGTACGCGAAGCGCACCCCTATCGGCGAGCCGATCACCTTCACGTTCTACGA
GCTTTGCCAGGACCTGGGCTGGTCGATCAATGGCCGGTATTACACGAAGGCCGAGGAATGCCTGTCGCGC
CTACAGGCGACGGCGATGGGCTTCACGTCCGACCGCGTTGGGCACCTGGAATCGGTGTCGCTGCTGCACC
GCTTCCGCGTCCTGGACCGTGGCAAGAAAACGTCCCGTTGCCAGGTCCTGATCGACGAGGAAATCGTCGT
GCTGTTTGCTGGCGACCACTACACGAAATTCATATGGGAGAAGTACCGCAAGCTGTCGCCGACGGCCCGA
CGGATGTTCGACTATTTCAGCTCGCACCGGGAGCCGTACCCGCTCAAGCTGGAAACCTTCCGCCTCATGT
GCGGATCGGATTCCACCCGCGTGAAGAAGTGGCGCGAGCAGGTCGGCGAAGCCTGCGAAGAGTTGCGAGG
CAGCGGCCTGGTGGAACACGCCTGGGTCAATGATGACCTGGTGCATTGCAAACGCTAGGGCCTTGTGGGG
TCAGTTCCGGCTGGGGGTTCAGCAGCCAGCGCCTGATCTGGGGAACCCTGTGGTTGGCATGCACATACAA
ATGGACGAACGGATAAACCTTTTCACGCCCTTTTAAATATCCGATTATTCTAATAAACGCTCTTTTCTCT
TAGGTTTACCCGCCAATATATCCTGTCAAACACTGATAGTTTAAACCACTTCGTGCAGAAGACAATAGTA
GCGCTCGAGAAAACTCATCCTGTGCCTTCCTCACTTTCTGCTAGTCCACTCCAACAATACGGCACGCCGT
GCCCTATTCGGATATTCTTTCTCTTTCCAAAAGTTCTAGCTTTGGATGTTGAACTTTTATACACCATGAA
TAGGCGAGATTGGCATCCATGGTGAAGTCGAGCTAGTGTTATTCCTGACTGTGAAACCAAAGCGGAGTGA
CTGCAACTAATGAAAATTAAATTTTTAAGGAAGGAAGCTCACTTGTACAGCTCGTCCATGCCGAGAGTGA
TCCCGGCGGCGGTCACGAACTCCAGCAGGACCATGTGATCGCGCTTCTCGTTGGGGTCTTTGCTCAGGGC
GGACTGGTAGCTCAGGTAGTGGTTGTCGGGCAGCAGCACGGGGCCGTCGCCGATGGGGGTGTTCTGCTGG
TAGTGGTCGGCGAGCTGCACGCTGCCGTCCTCGATGTTGTGGCGGATCTTGAAGTTCACCTTGATGCCGT
TCTTCTGCTTGTCGGCCATGATATAGACGTTGTGGCTGTTGTAGTTGTACTCCAGCTTGTGCCCCAGGAT
GTTGCCGTCCTCCTTGAAGTCGATGCCCTTCAGCTCGATGCGGTTCACCAGGGTGTCGCCCTCGAACTTC
ACCTCGGCGCGGGTCTTGTAGTTGCCGTCGTCCTTGAAGAAGATGGTGCGCTCCTGGACGTAGCCTTCGG
GCATGGCGGACTTGAAGAAGTCGTGCTGCTTCATGTGGTCGGGGTAGCGGGCGAAGCACTGCAGGCCGTA
GCCGAAGGTGGTCACGAGGGTGGGCCAGGGCACGGGCAGCTTGCCGGTGGTGCAGATGAACTTCAGGGTC
AGCTTGCCGTAGGTGGCATCGCCCTCGCCCTCGCCGGACACGCTGAACTTGTGGCCGTTTACGTCGCCGT
CCAGCTCGACCAGGATGGGCACCACCCCGGTGAACAGCTCCTCGCCCTTGCTCACCATCGAACCCACCTT
CCTCTTCTTCTTGGGGTCAGCCCTGCTGTCTCCACCGAGCTGAGAGAGGTCGATTCTTGTTTCATAGAGC
CCCGTAATTGACTGATGAATCAGTGTGGCGTCCAGGACCTCCTTTGTAGAGGTGTACCGCTTTCTGTCTA
TGGTGGTGTCGAAGTACTTGAAGGCTGCAGGCGCGCCCAAGTTGGTCAGAGTAAACAAGTGGATAATGTT
TTCTGCCTGCTCCCTGATGGGCTTATCCCTGTGCTTATTGTAAGCAGAAAGCACCTTATCGAGGTTAGCG
TCGGCGAGGATCACTCTTTTGGAGAATTCGCTTATTTGCTCGATGATCTCATCAAGGTAGTGTTTGTGTT
GTTCCACGAACAGCTGCTTCTGCTCATTATCTTCGGGAGATCCTTTGAGCTTTTCATAGTGGCTGGCCAG
ATACAAGAAATTAACGTATTTAGAGGGCAGTGCCAGCTCGTTACCTTTCTGCAGCTCGCCCGCACTAGCG
AGCATTCGTTTCCGGCCGTTTTCAAGCTCAAAGAGAGAGTACTTGGGAAGCTTAATGATGAGGTCTTTTT
TGACCTCTTTATATCCTTTCGCCTCGAGAAAGTCGATGGGGTTTTTTTCGAAGCTTGATCGCTCCATGAT
TGTGATGCCCAGCAGTTCCTTGACGCTTTTGAGTTTTTTAGACTTCCCTTTCTCCACTTTGGCCACAACC
AGTACACTGTAAGCGACTGTAGGAGAATCGAATCCGCCGTATTTCTTGGGGTCCCAATCTTTTTTGCGTG
CGATCAGCTTGTCGCTGTTCCTTTTCGGGAGGATACTTTCCTTGGAGAAGCCTCCGGTCTGTACTTCGGT
CTTTTTAACGATGTTCACCTGCGGCATGGACAGGACCTTCCGGACTGTCGCGAAATCCCTACCCTTGTCC
CACACGATTTCTCCTGTTTCTCCGTTTGTTTCGATAAGTGGTCGCTTCCGAATCTCTCCATTGGCCAGTG
TAATCTCGGTCTTGAAAAAATTCATAATATTGCTGTAAAAGAAGTACTTAGCGGTGGCCTTGCCTATTTC
CTGCTCAGACTTTGCGATCATTTTCCTAACATCGTACACTTTATAGTCTCCGTAAACAAATTCAGATTCA
AGCTTGGGATATTTTTTGATAAGTGCAGTGCCTACCACTGCATTCAGGTAGGCATCATGCGCATGGTGGT
AATTGTTGATCTCTCTCACCTTATAAAACTGAAAGTCCTTTCTGAAATCTGAAACCAGCTTAGACTTCAG
AGTAATAACTTTCACCTCTCGAATCAGTTTGTCATTTTCATCGTACTTGGTGTTCATGCGTGAATCGAGA
ATTTGGGCCACGTGCTTGGTGATCTGGCGTGTCTCAACAAGCTGCCTTTTGATGAAGCCGGCTTTATCCA
ACTCAGACAGGCCACCTCGTTCAGCCTTAGTCAGATTATCGAACTTCCGTTGTGTGATCAGTTTGGCGTT
CAGCAGCTGCCGCCAATAATTTTTCATTTTCTTGACAACTTCTTCTGAGGGGACGTTATCACTCTTCCCT
CTATTTTTATCGGATCTTGTCAACACTTTATTATCAATAGAATCATCTTTGAGAAAAGACTGGGGCACGA
TATGATCCACGTCGTAGTCGGAGAGCCGATTGATGTCCAGTTCCTGATCCACGTACATGTCCCTGCCGTT
CTGCAGGTAGTACAGGTAGAGCTTCTCATTCTGAAGCTGGGTGTTTTCAACTGGGTGTTCCTTAAGGATT
TGGGACCCCAGTTCTTTTATACCCTCTTCAATCCTCTTCATCCTTTCCCTACTGTTCTTCTGTCCCTTCT
GGGTAGTTTGGTTCTCTCGGGCCATCTCGATAACGATATTCTCGGGCTTATGCCTTCCCATTACTTTGAC
GAGTTCATCCACGACCTTAACGGTCTGCAGTATTCCCTTTTTGATAGCTGGGCTACCTGCAAGATTAGCG
ATGTGCTCGTGGAGACTGTCCCCCTGGCCAGAAACTTGTGCTTTCTGGATGTCCTCCTTAAAGGTGAGAG
AGTCATCATGGATCAACTGCATGAAGTTCCGGTTGGCAAATCCATCGGACTTAAGAAAATCCAGGATTGT
CTTTCCACTCTGCTTGTCTCGGATCCCATTGATCAGTTTTCTTGACAGCCGCCCCCATCCTGTATATCGG
CGCCTCTTGAGCTGTTTCATGACTTTGTCGTCGAAGAGATGAGCGTAAGTTTTCAAGCGTTCTTCAATCA
TCTCCCTATCTTCAAACAACGTAAGGGTGAGGACAATGTCCTCAAGAATGTCCTCGTTCTCCTCATTGTC
CAGGAAGTCCTTGTCTTTAATGATTTTCAGGAGATCGTGATACGTTCCCAGGGATGCGTTGAAGCGATCC
TCCACTCCGCTGATTTCAACAGAGTCGAAACATTCAATCTTTTTGAAATAATCTTCTTTGAGCTGTTTCA
CGGTAACTTTCCGGTTCGTCTTGAAGAGGAGGTCCACGATAGCTTTCTTCTGCTCTCCAGACAGGAATGC
TGGCTTTCTCATCCCTTCTGTGACGTATTTGACCTTGGTGAGCTCGTTATAAACTGTGAAGTACTCGTAC
AGCAGAGAGTGTTTAGGAAGCACCTTTTCGTTAGGCAGATTTTTATCAAAGTTAGTCATCCTTTCGATGA
AGGACTGGGCAGAGGCCCCCTTATCCACGACTTCCTCGAAGTTCCAGGGAGTGATAGTCTCTTCTGATTT
GCGAGTCATCCACGCGAATCTGGAATTTCCCCGGGCGAGGGGGCCTACATAGTAGGGTATCCGAAATGTG
AGGATTTTCTCAATCTTTTCCCTGTTATCTTTCAAAAAGGGGTAGAAATCCTCTTGCCGCCTGAGGATAG
CGTGCAGTTCGCCCAGGTGAATCTGGTGGGGGATGCTTCCATTGTCGAAAGTGCGCTGTTTGCGCAACAG
ATCTTCTCTGTTAAGCTTTACCAGCAGCTCCTCGGTGCCGTCCATTTTTTCCAAGATGGGCTTAATAAAT
TTGTAAAATTCCTCCTGGCTTGCTCCGCCGTCAATGTATCCGGCGTAGCCATTTTTAGACTGATCGAAGA
AAATTTCCTTGTACTTCTCAGGCAGTTGCTGTCTGACAAGGGCCTTCAGCAAAGTCAAGTCTTGGTGGTG
CTCATCATAGCGCTTGATCATACTAGCGCTCAGCGGAGCTTTGGTGATCTCCGTGTTCACTCGCAGAATA
TCACTCAGCAGAATGGCGTCTGACAGGTTCTTTGCCGCCAAAAAAAGGTCTGCGTACTGGTCGCCGATCT
GGGCCAGCAGATTGTCGAGATCATCATCGTAGGTGTCTTTGCTCAGTTGAAGCTTGGCATCTTCGGCCAG
GTCGAAGTTAGATTTAAAGTTGGGGGTCAGCCCGAGTGACAGGGCGATAAGATTACCAAACAGGCCGTTC
TTCTTCTCCCCAGGGAGCTGTGCGATGAGGTTTTCGAGCCGCCGGGATTTGGACAGCCTAGCGCTCAGGA
TTGCTTTGGCGTCAACTCCGGATGCGTTGATCGGGTTCTCTTCGAAAAGCTGATTGTAAGTCTGAACCAG
TTGGATAAAGAGTTTGTCGACATCGCTGTTGTCTGGGTTCAGGTCCCCCTCGATGAGGAAGTGTCCCCGA
AATTTGATCATATGCGCCAGCGCGAGATAGATCAACCGCAAGTCAGCCTTATCAGTACTGTCTACAAGCT
TCTTCCTCAGATGATATATGGTTGGGTACTTTTCATGGTACGCCACCTCGTCCACGATATTGCCAAAGAT
TGGGTGGCGCTCGTGCTTTTTATCCTCCTCCACCAAAAAGGACTCCTCCAGCCTATGGAAGAAAGAGTCA
TCCACCTTAGCCATCTCATTACTAAAGATCTCCTGCAGGTAGCAGATCCGATTCTTTCTGCGGGTATATC
TGCGCCGTGCTGTTCTTTTGAGCCGCGTGGCTTCGGCCGTCTCCCCGGAGTCGAACAGGAGGGCGCCAAT
GAGGTTCTTCTTTATGCTGTGGCGATCGGTATTGCCCAGAACTTTGAATTTTTTGCTCGGCACCTTGTAC
TCGTCCGTAATGACGGCCCAGCCGACGCTGTTTGTGCCGATATCGAGCCCAATGGAGTACTTCTTGTCCA
TTCTTGACATCTGGCAACCGTGAAATATGCGCGCTGTGTATAGTAAGGAAGCCCCAGCTGGAGCGAGCGT
CGTAGCGGGAGGCCCCCAAAAGGATACGTGTTCAACCAGGATTTGCTGTTTACGGCGTTCATGTCAGGAT
GTCGCTCTTGTGTCTTATCCAGGTCCAAACAGATTGAATTTTGAATCTCTCCGGATCAACGATTACTGTC
AGTTGACTGTGACAGTGTAGACGACGCTGAAGGTATGTCTCCAAGCTTGAATTCTTGCTTGTCTTCACAG
A
Features (pLannotate 1.2.2; 10 found; start..end, strand, type, name):
     76..100     -  misc_feature   LB T-DNA repeat: left border repeat from nopaline C58 T-DNA
    192..823     +  rep_origin     oriV: incP origin of replication
    910..1014    +  promoter       AmpR promoter: bla
   1015..1875    +  CDS            AmpR: β-lactamase; bla; confers resistance to ampicillin, carbenicillin, and related antibiotics
   2046..2634    +  rep_origin     ori: high-copy-number ColE1/pMB1/pBR322/pUC origin of replication
   2970..4115    +  CDS            trfA: TRFA_ECOLX - Experimental evidence at protein level: Swiss-Prot protein existence level 1. Also involved in plasmid copy number control, promoting intermolecular coupling of protein bound iterons at oriV, which inhibits replication initiation. From Escherichia coli.
   4142..4162    +  CDS            TetR (fragment): tetracycline resistance regulatory protein; tetR
   4274..4298    -  misc_feature   RB T-DNA repeat: right border repeat from nopaline C58 T-DNA
   4592..5308    -  CDS            EYFP: EYFP is a basic (constitutively fluorescent) green/yellow fluorescent protein published in 1996, derived from Aequorea victoria. It is reported to be a very rapidly-maturing weak dimer with high acid sensitivity.
   5348..9451    -  CDS            cas9: CAS9_STRP1 - Also known as csn1 From Streptococcus pyogenes serotype M1.
