>Addgene plasmid #104894 | pICH47742:PtFCP:Cas9YFP | addgene full sequence | sequence record 215181 | Addgene NGS Result
TGTGCCGAGCTGCCGGTCGGGGAGCTGTTGGCTGGCTGGTGGCAGGATATATTGTGGTGTAAACAAATTG
ACGCTTAGACAACTTAATAACACATTGCGGACGTTTTTAATGTACTGGGGTGGATGCAGTGGGCCCCACT
CTGTGAAGACAAGCAAGAATTCAAGCTTGGAGACATACCTTCAGCGTCGTCTACACTGTCACAGTCAACT
GACAGTAATCGTTGATCCGGAGAGATTCAAAATTCAATCTGTTTGGACCTGGATAAGACACAAGAGCGAC
ATCCTGACATGAACGCCGTAAACAGCAAATCCTGGTTGAACACGTATCCTTTTGGGGGCCTCCCGCTACG
ACGCTCGCTCCAGCTGGGGCTTCCTTACTATACACAGCGCGCATATTTCACGGTTGCCAGATGTCAAGAA
TGGACAAGAAGTACTCCATTGGGCTCGATATCGGCACAAACAGCGTCGGCTGGGCCGTCATTACGGACGA
GTACAAGGTGCCGAGCAAAAAATTCAAAGTTCTGGGCAATACCGATCGCCACAGCATAAAGAAGAACCTC
ATTGGCGCCCTCCTGTTCGACTCCGGGGAGACGGCCGAAGCCACGCGGCTCAAAAGAACAGCACGGCGCA
GATATACCCGCAGAAAGAATCGGATCTGCTACCTGCAGGAGATCTTTAGTAATGAGATGGCTAAGGTGGA
TGACTCTTTCTTCCATAGGCTGGAGGAGTCCTTTTTGGTGGAGGAGGATAAAAAGCACGAGCGCCACCCA
ATCTTTGGCAATATCGTGGACGAGGTGGCGTACCATGAAAAGTACCCAACCATATATCATCTGAGGAAGA
AGCTTGTAGACAGTACTGATAAGGCTGACTTGCGGTTGATCTATCTCGCGCTGGCGCATATGATCAAATT
TCGGGGACACTTCCTCATCGAGGGGGACCTGAACCCAGACAACAGCGATGTCGACAAACTCTTTATCCAA
CTGGTTCAGACTTACAATCAGCTTTTCGAAGAGAACCCGATCAACGCATCCGGAGTTGACGCCAAAGCAA
TCCTGAGCGCTAGGCTGTCCAAATCCCGGCGGCTCGAAAACCTCATCGCACAGCTCCCTGGGGAGAAGAA
GAACGGCCTGTTTGGTAATCTTATCGCCCTGTCACTCGGGCTGACCCCCAACTTTAAATCTAACTTCGAC
CTGGCCGAAGATGCCAAGCTTCAACTGAGCAAAGACACCTACGATGATGATCTCGACAATCTGCTGGCCC
AGATCGGCGACCAGTACGCAGACCTTTTTTTGGCGGCAAAGAACCTGTCAGACGCCATTCTGCTGAGTGA
TATTCTGCGAGTGAACACGGAGATCACCAAAGCTCCGCTGAGCGCTAGTATGATCAAGCGCTATGATGAG
CACCACCAAGACTTGACTTTGCTGAAGGCCCTTGTCAGACAGCAACTGCCTGAGAAGTACAAGGAAATTT
TCTTCGATCAGTCTAAAAATGGCTACGCCGGATACATTGACGGCGGAGCAAGCCAGGAGGAATTTTACAA
ATTTATTAAGCCCATCTTGGAAAAAATGGACGGCACCGAGGAGCTGCTGGTAAAGCTTAACAGAGAAGAT
CTGTTGCGCAAACAGCGCACTTTCGACAATGGAAGCATCCCCCACCAGATTCACCTGGGCGAACTGCACG
CTATCCTCAGGCGGCAAGAGGATTTCTACCCCTTTTTGAAAGATAACAGGGAAAAGATTGAGAAAATCCT
CACATTTCGGATACCCTACTATGTAGGCCCCCTCGCCCGGGGAAATTCCAGATTCGCGTGGATGACTCGC
AAATCAGAAGAGACTATCACTCCCTGGAACTTCGAGGAAGTCGTGGATAAGGGGGCCTCTGCCCAGTCCT
TCATCGAAAGGATGACTAACTTTGATAAAAATCTGCCTAACGAAAAGGTGCTTCCTAAACACTCTCTGCT
GTACGAGTACTTCACAGTTTATAACGAGCTCACCAAGGTCAAATACGTCACAGAAGGGATGAGAAAGCCA
GCATTCCTGTCTGGAGAGCAGAAGAAAGCTATCGTGGACCTCCTCTTCAAGACGAACCGGAAAGTTACCG
TGAAACAGCTCAAAGAAGATTATTTCAAAAAGATTGAATGTTTCGACTCTGTTGAAATCAGCGGAGTGGA
GGATCGCTTCAACGCATCCCTGGGAACGTATCACGATCTCCTGAAAATCATTAAAGACAAGGACTTCCTG
GACAATGAGGAGAACGAGGACATTCTTGAGGACATTGTCCTCACCCTTACGTTGTTTGAAGATAGGGAGA
TGATTGAAGAACGCTTGAAAACTTACGCTCATCTCTTCGACGACAAAGTCATGAAACAGCTCAAGAGGCG
CCGATATACAGGATGGGGGCGGCTGTCAAGAAAACTGATCAATGGGATCCGAGACAAGCAGAGTGGAAAG
ACAATCCTGGATTTTCTTAAGTCCGATGGATTTGCCAACCGGAACTTCATGCAGTTGATCCATGATGACT
CTCTCACCTTTAAGGAGGACATCCAGAAAGCACAAGTTTCTGGCCAGGGGGACAGTCTCCACGAGCACAT
CGCTAATCTTGCAGGTAGCCCAGCTATCAAAAAGGGAATACTGCAGACCGTTAAGGTCGTGGATGAACTC
GTCAAAGTAATGGGAAGGCATAAGCCCGAGAATATCGTTATCGAGATGGCCCGAGAGAACCAAACTACCC
AGAAGGGACAGAAGAACAGTAGGGAAAGGATGAAGAGGATTGAAGAGGGTATAAAAGAACTGGGGTCCCA
AATCCTTAAGGAACACCCAGTTGAAAACACCCAGCTTCAGAATGAGAAGCTCTACCTGTACTACCTGCAG
AACGGCAGGGACATGTACGTGGATCAGGAACTGGACATCAATCGGCTCTCCGACTACGACGTGGATCATA
TCGTGCCCCAGTCTTTTCTCAAAGATGATTCTATTGATAATAAAGTGTTGACAAGATCCGATAAAAATAG
AGGGAAGAGTGATAACGTCCCCTCAGAAGAAGTTGTCAAGAAAATGAAAAATTATTGGCGGCAGCTGCTG
AACGCCAAACTGATCACACAACGGAAGTTCGATAATCTGACTAAGGCTGAACGAGGTGGCCTGTCTGAGT
TGGATAAAGCCGGCTTCATCAAAAGGCAGCTTGTTGAGACACGCCAGATCACCAAGCACGTGGCCCAAAT
TCTCGATTCACGCATGAACACCAAGTACGATGAAAATGACAAACTGATTCGAGAGGTGAAAGTTATTACT
CTGAAGTCTAAGCTGGTTTCAGATTTCAGAAAGGACTTTCAGTTTTATAAGGTGAGAGAGATCAACAATT
ACCACCATGCGCATGATGCCTACCTGAATGCAGTGGTAGGCACTGCACTTATCAAAAAATATCCCAAGCT
TGAATCTGAATTTGTTTACGGAGACTATAAAGTGTACGATGTTAGGAAAATGATCGCAAAGTCTGAGCAG
GAAATAGGCAAGGCCACCGCTAAGTACTTCTTTTACAGCAATATTATGAATTTTTTCAAGACCGAGATTA
CACTGGCCAATGGAGAGATTCGGAAGCGACCACTTATCGAAACAAACGGAGAAACAGGAGAAATCGTGTG
GGACAAGGGTAGGGATTTCGCGACAGTCCGGAAGGTCCTGTCCATGCCGCAGGTGAACATCGTTAAAAAG
ACCGAAGTACAGACCGGAGGCTTCTCCAAGGAAAGTATCCTCCCGAAAAGGAACAGCGACAAGCTGATCG
CACGCAAAAAAGATTGGGACCCCAAGAAATACGGCGGATTCGATTCTCCTACAGTCGCTTACAGTGTACT
GGTTGTGGCCAAAGTGGAGAAAGGGAAGTCTAAAAAACTCAAAAGCGTCAAGGAACTGCTGGGCATCACA
ATCATGGAGCGATCAAGCTTCGAAAAAAACCCCATCGACTTTCTCGAGGCGAAAGGATATAAAGAGGTCA
AAAAAGACCTCATCATTAAGCTTCCCAAGTACTCTCTCTTTGAGCTTGAAAACGGCCGGAAACGAATGCT
CGCTAGTGCGGGCGAGCTGCAGAAAGGTAACGAGCTGGCACTGCCCTCTAAATACGTTAATTTCTTGTAT
CTGGCCAGCCACTATGAAAAGCTCAAAGGATCTCCCGAAGATAATGAGCAGAAGCAGCTGTTCGTGGAAC
AACACAAACACTACCTTGATGAGATCATCGAGCAAATAAGCGAATTCTCCAAAAGAGTGATCCTCGCCGA
CGCTAACCTCGATAAGGTGCTTTCTGCTTACAATAAGCACAGGGATAAGCCCATCAGGGAGCAGGCAGAA
AACATTATCCACTTGTTTACTCTGACCAACTTGGGCGCGCCTGCAGCCTTCAAGTACTTCGACACCACCA
TAGACAGAAAGCGGTACACCTCTACAAAGGAGGTCCTGGACGCCACACTGATTCATCAGTCAATTACGGG
GCTCTATGAAACAAGAATCGACCTCTCTCAGCTCGGTGGAGACAGCAGGGCTGACCCCAAGAAGAAGAGG
AAGGTGGGTTCGATGGTGAGCAAGGGCGAGGAGCTGTTCACCGGGGTGGTGCCCATCCTGGTCGAGCTGG
ACGGCGACGTAAACGGCCACAAGTTCAGCGTGTCCGGCGAGGGCGAGGGCGATGCCACCTACGGCAAGCT
GACCCTGAAGTTCATCTGCACCACCGGCAAGCTGCCCGTGCCCTGGCCCACCCTCGTGACCACCTTCGGC
TACGGCCTGCAGTGCTTCGCCCGCTACCCCGACCACATGAAGCAGCACGACTTCTTCAAGTCCGCCATGC
CCGAAGGCTACGTCCAGGAGCGCACCATCTTCTTCAAGGACGACGGCAACTACAAGACCCGCGCCGAGGT
GAAGTTCGAGGGCGACACCCTGGTGAACCGCATCGAGCTGAAGGGCATCGACTTCAAGGAGGACGGCAAC
ATCCTGGGGCACAAGCTGGAGTACAACTACAACAGCCACAACGTCTATATCATGGCCGACAAGCAGAAGA
ACGGCATCAAGGTGAACTTCAAGATCCGCCACAACATCGAGGACGGCAGCGTGCAGCTCGCCGACCACTA
CCAGCAGAACACCCCCATCGGCGACGGCCCCGTGCTGCTGCCCGACAACCACTACCTGAGCTACCAGTCC
GCCCTGAGCAAAGACCCCAACGAGAAGCGCGATCACATGGTCCTGCTGGAGTTCGTGACCGCCGCCGGGA
TCACTCTCGGCATGGACGAGCTGTACAAGTGAGCTTCCTTCCTTAAAAATTTAATTTTCATTAGTTGCAG
TCACTCCGCTTTGGTTTCACAGTCAGGAATAACACTAGCTCGACTTCACCATGGATGCCAATCTCGCCTA
TTCATGGTGTATAAAAGTTCAACATCCAAAGCTAGAACTTTTGGAAAGAGAAAGAATATCCGAATAGGGC
ACGGCGTGCCGTATTGTTGGAGTGGACTAGCAGAAAGTGAGGAAGGCACAGGATGAGTTTTCTCGAGCGC
TACTATTGTCTTCTGCACGAAGTGGTTTAAACTATCAGTGTTTGACAGGATATATTGGCGGGTAAACCTA
AGAGAAAAGAGCGTTTATTAGAATAATCGGATATTTAAAAGGGCGTGAAAAGGTTTATCCGTTCGTCCAT
TTGTATGTGCATGCCAACCACAGGGTTCCCCAGATCAGGCGCTGGCTGCTGAACCCCCAGCCGGAACTGA
CCCCACAAGGCCCTAGCGTTTGCAATGCACCAGGTCATCATTGACCCAGGCGTGTTCCACCAGGCCGCTG
CCTCGCAACTCTTCGCAGGCTTCGCCGACCTGCTCGCGCCACTTCTTCACGCGGGTGGAATCCGATCCGC
ACATGAGGCGGAAGGTTTCCAGCTTGAGCGGGTACGGCTCCCGGTGCGAGCTGAAATAGTCGAACATCCG
TCGGGCCGTCGGCGACAGCTTGCGGTACTTCTCCCATATGAATTTCGTGTAGTGGTCGCCAGCAAACAGC
ACGACGATTTCCTCGTCGATCAGGACCTGGCAACGGGACGTTTTCTTGCCACGGTCCAGGACGCGGAAGC
GGTGCAGCAGCGACACCGATTCCAGGTGCCCAACGCGGTCGGACGTGAAGCCCATCGCCGTCGCCTGTAG
GCGCGACAGGCATTCCTCGGCCTTCGTGTAATACCGGCCATTGATCGACCAGCCCAGGTCCTGGCAAAGC
TCGTAGAACGTGAAGGTGATCGGCTCGCCGATAGGGGTGCGCTTCGCGTACTCCAACACCTGCTGCCACA
CCAGTTCGTCATCGTCGGCCCGCAGCTCGACGCCGGTGTAGGTGATCTTCACGTCCTTGTTGACGTGGAA
AATGACCTTGTTTTGCAGCGCCTCGCGCGGGATTTTCTTGTTGCGCGTGGTGAACAGGGCAGAGCGGGCC
GTGTCGTTTGGCATCGCTCGCATCGTGTCCGGCCACGGCGCAATATCGAACAAGGAAAGCTGCATTTCCT
TGATCTGCTGCTTCGTGTGTTTCAGCAACGCGGCCTGCTTGGCCTCGCTGACCTGTTTTGCCAGGTCCTC
GCCGGCGGTTTTTCGCTTCTTGGTCGTCATAGTTCCTCGCGTGTCGATGGTCATCGACTTCGCCAAACCT
GCCGCCTCCTGTTCAAGACGACGCGAACGCTCCACGGCGGCCGATGGCGCGGGCAGGGCAGGGGGAGCCA
GTTGCACGCTGTCGCGCTCGATCTTGGCCGTAGCTTGCTGGACCATCGAGCCGACGGACTGGAAGGTTTC
GCGGGGCGCACGCATGACGGTGCGGCTTGCGATGGTTTCGGCATCCTCGGCGGAAAACCCCGCGTCGATC
AGTTCTTGCCTGTATGCCTTCCGGTCAAACGTCCGATTCATTCACCCTCCTTGCGGGATTGCCCCGACTC
ACGCCGGGGCAATGTGCCCTTATTCCTGATTTGACCCGCCTGGTGCCTTGGTGTCCAGATAATCCACCTT
ATCGGCAATGAAGTCGGTCCCGTAGACCGTCTGGCCGTCCTTCTCGTACTTGGTATTCCGAATCTTGCCC
TGCACGAATACCAGCGACCCCTTGCCCAAATACTTGCCGTGGGCCTCGGCCTGAGAGCCAAAACACTTGA
TGCGGAAGAAGTCGGTGCGCTCCTGCTTGTCGCCGGCATCGTTGCGCCACATCTAGGATCTGCCAGGAAC
CGTAAAAAGGCCGCGTTGCTGGCGTTTTTCCATAGGCTCCGCCCCCCTGACGAGCATCACAAAAATCGAC
GCTCAAGTCAGAGGTGGCGAAACCCGACAGGACTATAAAGATACCAGGCGTTTCCCCCTGGAAGCTCCCT
CGTGCGCTCTCCTGTTCCGACCCTGCCGCTTACCGGATACCTGTCCGCCTTTCTCCCTTCGGGAAGCGTG
GCGCTTTCTCATAGCTCACGCTGTAGGTATCTCAGTTCGGTGTAGGTCGTTCGCTCCAAGCTGGGCTGTG
TGCACGAACCCCCCGTTCAGCCCGACCGCTGCGCCTTATCCGGTAACTATCGTCTTGAGTCCAACCCGGT
AAGACACGACTTATCGCCACTGGCAGCAGCCACTGGTAACAGGATTAGCAGAGCGAGGTATGTAGGCGGT
GCTACAGAGTTCTTGAAGTGGTGGCCTAACTACGGCTACACTAGAAGAACAGTATTTGGTATCTGCGCTC
TGCTGAAGCCAGTTACCTTCGGAAAAAGAGTTGGTAGCTCTTGATCCGGCAAACAAACCACCGCTGGTAG
CGGTGGTTTTTTTGTTTGCAAGCAGCAGATTACGCGCAGAAAAAAAGGATCTCAAGAAGATCCTTTGATC
TTTTCTACGGGGTCTGACGCTCAGTGGAACGAAAACTCACGTTAAGGGATTTTGGTCATGAGATTATCAA
AAAGGATCTTCACCTAGATCCTTTTAAATTAAAAATGAAGTTTTAAATCAATCTAAAGTATATATGAGTA
AACTTGGTCTGACAGTTACCAATGCTTAATCAGTGAGGCACCTATCTCAGCGATCTGTCTATTTCGTTCA
TCCATAGTTGCCTGACTCCCCGTCGTGTAGATAACTACGATACGGGAGGGCTTACCATCTGGCCCCAGTG
CTGCAATGATACCGCGAGAMCCACGCTCACCGGCTCCAGATTTATCAGCAATAAACCAGCCAGCCGGAAG
GGCCGAGCGCAGAAGTGGTCCTGCAACTTTATCCGCCTCCATCCAGTCTATTAATTGTTGCCGGGAAGCT
AGAGTAAGTAGTTCGCCAGTTAATAGTTTGCGCAACGTTGTTGCCATTGCTACAGGCATCGTGGTGTCAC
GCTCGTCGTTTGGTATGGCTTCATTCAGCTCCGGTTCCCAACGATCAAGGCGAGTTACATGATCCCCCAT
GTTGTGCAAAAAAGCGGTTAGCTCCTTCGGTCCTCCGATCGTTGTCAGAAGTAAGTTGGCCGCAGTGTTA
TCACTCATGGTTATGGCAGCACTGCATAATTCTCTTACTGTCATGCCATCCGTAAGATGCTTTTCTGTGA
CTGGTGAGTACTCAACCAAGTCATTCTGAGAATAGTGTATGCGGCGACCGAGTTGCTCTTGCCCGGCGTC
AATACGGGATAATACCGCGCCACATAGCAGAACTTTAAAAGTGCTCATCATTGGAAAACGTTCTTCGGGG
CGAAAACTCTCAAGGATCTTACCGCTGTTGAGATCCAGTTCGATGTAACCCACTCGTGCACCCAACTGAT
CTTCAGCATCTTTTACTTTCACCAGCGTTTCTGGGTGAGCAAAAACAGGAAGGCAAAATGCCGCAAAAAA
GGGAATAAGGGCGACACGGAAATGTTGAATACTCATACTCTTCCTTTTTCAATATTATTGAAGCATTTAT
CAAGGTTATTGTCTCATGAGCGGATACATATTTGAATGTATTTAGAAAAATAAACAAATAGGGGTTCCGC
GCACGAATTGGCCAGCGCTGCCATTTTTGGGGTGAGGCCGTTCGCGGCCGAGGGGCGCAGCCCCTGGGGG
GATGGGAGGCCCGCGTTAGCGGGCCGGGAGGGTTCGAGAAGGGGGGGCACCCCCCTTCGGCGTGCGCGGT
CACGCGCACAGGGCGCAGCCCTGGTTAAAAACAAGGTTTATAAATATTGGTTTAAAAGCAGGTTAAAAGA
CAGGTTAGCGGTGGCCGAAAAACGGGCGGAAACCCTTGCAAATGCTGGATTTTCTGCCTGTGGACAGCCC
CTCAAATGTCAATAGGTGCGCCCCTCATCTGTCAGCACTCTGCCCCTCAAGTGTCAAGGATCGCGCCCCT
CATCTGTCAGTAGTCGCGCCCCTCAAGTGTCAATACCGCAGGGCACTTATCCCCAGGCTTGTCCACATCA
TCTGTGGGAAACTCGCGTAAAATCAGGCGTTTTCGCCGATTTGCGAGGCTGGCCAGCTCCACGTCGCCGG
CCGAAATCGAGCCTGCCCCTCATCTGTCAACGCCGCGCCGGGTGAGTCGGCCCCTCAAGTGTCAACGTCC
GCCCCTCATCTGTCAGTGAGGGCCAAGTTTTCCGCGAGGTATCCACAACGCCGGCGGCCGCGGTGTCTCG
CACACGGCTTCGACGGCGTTTCTGGCGCGTTTGCAGGGCCATAGACGGCCGCCAGCCCAGCGGCGAGGGC
AACCAGCCCGGTGAGCGTCGCAAAGGAGATCCTGATCTGACTGATGGGCTGCCTGTATCGAGTGGTGATT
T
Features (pLannotate 1.2.2; 10 found; start..end, strand, type, name):
     40..64      +  misc_feature   LB T-DNA repeat: left border repeat from nopaline C58 T-DNA
    420..4523    +  CDS            cas9: CAS9_STRP1 - Also known as csn1 From Streptococcus pyogenes serotype M1.
   4563..5279    +  CDS            EYFP: EYFP is a basic (constitutively fluorescent) green/yellow fluorescent protein published in 1996, derived from Aequorea victoria. It is reported to be a very rapidly-maturing weak dimer with high acid sensitivity.
   5573..5597    +  misc_feature   RB T-DNA repeat: right border repeat from nopaline C58 T-DNA
   5709..5729    -  CDS            TetR (fragment): tetracycline resistance regulatory protein; tetR
   5756..6901    -  CDS            trfA: TRFA_ECOLX - Experimental evidence at protein level: Swiss-Prot protein existence level 1. Also involved in plasmid copy number control, promoting intermolecular coupling of protein bound iterons at oriV, which inhibits replication initiation. From Escherichia coli.
   7237..7825    -  rep_origin     ori: high-copy-number ColE1/pMB1/pBR322/pUC origin of replication
   7996..8856    -  CDS            AmpR: β-lactamase; bla; confers resistance to ampicillin, carbenicillin, and related antibiotics
   8857..8961    -  promoter       AmpR promoter: bla
   9048..9679    -  rep_origin     oriV: incP origin of replication
