[The description below was written by a language model from this plasmid's Addgene catalogue record and pLannotate feature annotations shown in this document.]
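Description:
pICH47742:PtFCP:Cas9YFP is a Golden Gate (MoClo-style) transcriptional-unit plasmid of 9,731 bp, built in the pICH47742 acceptor backbone to supply a Cas9 expression cassette for CRISPR genome editing in the diatom Phaeodactylum tricornutum. It is maintained in E. coli under ampicillin selection (β-lactamase with its native bla promoter). The backbone carries two replication systems: a high-copy ColE1/pUC-type origin, and the broad-host-range IncP oriV together with its initiator gene trfA. It also carries a short TetR remnant. Nopaline-type left and right T-DNA border repeats flank the cargo region. These are inherited from the plant binary-vector origin of the backbone, and the record does not indicate that they play a role in diatom transformation.

The payload is the Streptococcus pyogenes Cas9 coding sequence fused at its C terminus to YFP (annotated as EYFP), which in principle allows nuclease expression to be followed by fluorescence. According to the catalogue entry, the fusion is driven by the P. tricornutum FCP promoter and closed by the FCP terminator. Both were taken from pPha-T1 and "domesticated" by mutating internal BpiI sites so that they are compatible with Type IIS assembly. These elements are not picked up by the automated annotation, but they presumably occupy the unannotated stretches between the borders and the coding sequence. The cassette was inserted through BsaI sites, which were destroyed in the process.

The two feature tables (depositor and sequencing-derived) show the same parts in opposite orientation and agree with each other. No guide RNA cassette or diatom selection marker is annotated, so the plasmid appears to serve as a module to be combined with such units in higher-level Golden Gate assemblies.
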