Addgene plasmid #104894: pICH47742:PtFCP:Cas9YFP
Purpose: Cas9, with FCP promoter/terminator, Golden Gate Assembly, for Phaeodactylum transformation
Depositing lab: Thomas Mock. Depositing organization: University of East Anglia. Publication: Biochemical Characterization of a Novel Redox-Regulated Metacaspase in a Marine Diatom. Graff van Creveld S, Ben-Dor S, Mizrachi A, Alcolombri U, Hopes A, Mock T, Rosenwasser S, Vardi A. Front Microbiol. 2021 Sep 8;12:688199. doi: 10.3389/fmicb.2021.688199. eCollection 2021. PubMed 34566902.
Backbone
  Vector backbone: pICH47742
  Backbone size w/o insert (bp): 4968
  Total vector size (bp): 9731
  Vector type: CRISPR ; ; Golden Gate Assembly
Growth in bacteria
  Bacterial resistance: Ampicillin, 100 μg/mL
  Growth temperature: 37°C
  Growth strain: NEB Stable
  Copy number: Unknown
Gene/Insert
  Gene/Insert name: Cas9
  Species: Streptococcus pyogenes
  Insert size (bp): 5382
  Tag / fusion protein: YFP (C terminal on insert)
  Cloning method: Restriction Enzyme; 5′ cloning site BsaI (destroyed during cloning); 3′ cloning site BsaI (destroyed during cloning)
  Sequencing primers: 5′ ggataaaccttttcacgccc
Resource information
  A portion of this plasmid was derived from a plasmid made by: Cas9:YFP described in Hopes A, Nekrasov V, Kamoun S, Mock T. Editing of the urease gene by CRISPR-Cas in the diatom Thalassiosira pseudonana. Phaeodactylum promoter and terminator from pPha-TI, described in Zaslavskaia L, Lippmeier C, Kroth P, Grossman A, Apt K. Transformation of the diatom Phaeodactylum tricornutum (Bacillariophyceae) with a variety of selectable marker and reporter genes. PtFCP promoter/terminator were domesticated by removing BpiI sites through site directed mutagenesis.
Terms and licenses: Academic/Nonprofit Terms; Industry Terms: Not Available to Industry
Depositor comments: This construct was assembled using Golden Gate Cloning. Please visit https://www.biorxiv.org/content/early/2018/10/17/444109 for bioRxiv preprint.
How to cite: pICH47742:PtFCP:Cas9YFP was a gift from Thomas Mock (Addgene plasmid # 104894 ; http://n2t.net/addgene:104894 ; RRID:Addgene_104894)
